Addgene plasmid #175087: pDD2603
Purpose: Mammalian expression of KSHV Orf 50 RTA phosphomutant generated by amino acid substitutions T504A, T508A introduced to WT RTA sequence from Nakamura et al., JVI 2003. 77:4205-20 (PMID: 12634378).
Depositing lab: Dirk Dittmer. Depositing organization: University of North Carolina at Chapel Hill. Publication: The ORF45 Protein of Kaposi Sarcoma-Associated Herpesvirus Is an Inhibitor of p53 Signaling during Viral Reactivation. Alzhanova D, Meyo JO, Juarez A, Dittmer DP. J Virol. 2021 Nov 9;95(23):e0145921. doi: 10.1128/JVI.01459-21. Epub 2021 Sep 15. PubMed 34523970.
Backbone
  Vector backbone: pEF1/Myc-His_A
  Vector type: Mammalian Expression
Growth in bacteria
  Bacterial resistance: Ampicillin, 100 μg/mL
  Growth temperature: 37°C
  Growth strain: DH5alpha
  Copy number: High Copy
Gene/Insert
  Gene/Insert name: KSHV RTA phospho-mutant (ORF50) (alt name: 195)
  Species: Kaposi's sarcoma-associated herpesvirus 8
  Mutation: T504A, T508A
  Entrez Gene: ORF50 (a.k.a. HHV8GK18_gp52)
  Cloning method: TOPO Cloning
Resource information
  A portion of this plasmid was derived from a plasmid made by: WT RTA sequence from Nakamura et al., JVI 2003. 77:4205-20 (PMID: 12634378)
Terms and licenses: Academic/Nonprofit Terms; Industry Terms: Not Available to Industry
Depositor comments: Used genscript site-directed mutagenesis
How to cite: pDD2603 was a gift from Dirk Dittmer (Addgene plasmid # 175087 ; http://n2t.net/addgene:175087 ; RRID:Addgene_175087)
