[The description below was written by a language model from this plasmid's Addgene catalogue record and pLannotate feature annotations shown in this document.]
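Description:
pDD2603 is catalogued as a mammalian expression plasmid carrying a phosphorylation-site mutant of the Kaposi's sarcoma-associated herpesvirus (KSHV/HHV-8) ORF50 gene, which encodes RTA, the transcriptional activator that drives the switch from latency to lytic replication. Two threonines, T504 and T508, were replaced with alanine by site-directed mutagenesis of a previously published wild-type RTA sequence, which prevents phosphorylation at those positions. The insert is listed as TOPO-cloned into pEF1/Myc-His A, a backbone that normally supplies the human EF-1α promoter and an optional C-terminal Myc/His tag. The plasmid is maintained in E. coli at high copy under ampicillin selection.

The annotated full sequence (about 4.8 kb) does not fully match that catalogue description. It shows the ORF50 coding region of roughly 2.1 kb, a high-copy ColE1/pUC-type origin, and AmpR with its promoter. The rest of the annotation resembles a pUC-style cloning vector: a lac promoter, operator and CAP binding site, a lacZα fragment flanking the insert, and small fragments of lacI, rop and bom. No EF-1α promoter, Myc or His tag, polyadenylation signal or mammalian selection marker is annotated. The total size is also small for an EF-1α expression backbone carrying this insert. ORF50 lies in the opposite orientation to the lac promoter, so no annotated promoter appears to drive it. The sequenced plasmid may therefore be a cloning or synthesis vector carrying the mutant gene, and users should confirm the backbone before relying on expression in mammalian cells.

The associated work concerns regulation of KSHV reactivation, where such a mutant would serve to test how RTA phosphorylation affects its function.
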