Features (pLannotate 1.2.2; 11 found; start..end, strand, type, name):
    186..221     +  CDS            rop (fragment): Rop protein, which maintains plasmids at low copy number; rop
    323..422     +  misc_feature   bom (fragment): basis of mobility region from pBR322
    428..585     -  CDS            lacZα (fragment): LacZα fragment of β-galactosidase; lacZ fragment
    633..2705    +  CDS            ORF50: ORF50_HHV8P - Protein inferred from homology: Swiss-Prot protein existence level 3. Transcription activation. From Human herpesvirus 8 type P (isolate GK18) (HHV-8) (Kaposi's sarcoma-associated herpesvirus).
   2793..2809    -  protein_bind   lac operator: The lac repressor binds to the lac operator to inhibit transcription in E. coli. This inhibition can be relieved by adding lactose or isopropyl-β-D-thiogalactopyranoside (IPTG). lac repressor encoded by lacI
   2817..2847    -  promoter       lac promoter: promoter for the E. coli lac operon
   2862..2883    -  protein_bind   CAP binding site: CAP binding activates transcription in the presence of cAMP. E. coli catabolite activator protein
   2896..2988    -  CDS            lacI (fragment): lac repressor; lacI; The lac repressor binds to the lac operator to inhibit transcription in E. coli. This inhibition can be relieved by adding lactose or isopropyl-β-D-thiogalactopyranoside (IPTG).
   3171..3759    -  rep_origin     ori: high-copy-number ColE1/pMB1/pBR322/pUC origin of replication
   3930..4790    -  CDS            AmpR: β-lactamase; bla; confers resistance to ampicillin, carbenicillin, and related antibiotics
   4791..91      -  promoter       AmpR promoter (across the origin): bla
>Addgene plasmid #175087 | pDD2603 | addgene full sequence | sequence record 345871 | Addgene NGS Result
AATATTATTGAAGCATTTATCAGGGTTATTGTCTCATGAGCGGATACATATTTGAATGTATTTAGAAAAA
TAAACAAATAGGGGTTCCGCGCACATTTCCCCGAAAAGTGCCACCTGACGTCTAAGAAACCATTATTATC
ATGACATTAACCTATAAAAATAGGCGTATCACGAGGCCCTTTCGTCTCGCGCGTTTCGGTGATGACGGTG
AAAACCTCTGACACATGCAGCTCCCGGAGACGGTCACAGCTTGTCTGTAAGCGGATGCCGGGAGCAGACA
AGCCCGTCAGGGCGCGTCAGCGGGTGTTGGCGGGTGTCGGGGCTGGCTTAACTATGCGGCATCAGAGCAG
ATTGTACTGAGAGTGCACCATATGCGGTGTGAAATACCGCACAGATGCGTAAGGAGAAAATACCGCATCA
GGCGCCATTCGCCATTCAGGCTGCGCAACTGTTGGGAAGGGCGATCGGTGCGGGCCTCTTCGCTATTACG
CCAGCTGGCGAAAGGGGGATGTGCTGCAAGGCGATTAAGTTGGGTAACGCCAGGGTTTTCCCAGTCACGA
CGTTGTAAAACGACGGCCAGTGAATTCGAGCTCGGTACCTCGCGAATGCATCTAGATGAATTCGCCGCCA
CCATGGCGCAAGATGACAAGGGTAAGAAGCTTCGGCGGTCCTGTGTGGAAAGCTTCGTCGGCCTCTCGGA
CGAACTGAAGGCCCAACTCTACCAGTGTGTGCTCCTTATAAATGACGCATACGAAACAATCTACGATCCC
AGTGACCTAAATAGAGTGGTGGAAGATGTGTGCATTCGGATTATGAAAGAATGTTCCAAGCTTGGTGCGC
TATGTGGTCTGTTTACAGACATTAACATGTTTAACCTTTTCTGCTTTTTTCGTGCCTCTCGAATGAGGAC
CAAAGGCGCGGCCGGGTACAACGTGCCATGCGCAGAGGCATCCCAAGGCATTATTCGGATCCTCACGGAG
AGGATCTTATTCTGCACAGAAAAGGCATTTCTGACAGCCGCATGCAGCGGGGTGAGCCTGCCTCCAGCCA
TATGTAAGCTACTACACGAAATATACACTGAAATGAAGGCCAAATGCCTGGGGGCCTGGAGGCGACTCGT
CTGCAATCGGAGGCCCATTATGATATTAACCTCTTCCCTACTGAAGCTCTACAACACGTACGATACCGCC
GGGCTGCTCTCTGAGCAGTCCAGGGCCCTCTGCCTTTTGGTTTTCCAACCGGTCTACCTTCCGAGGATTA
TGGCGCCGCTGGAGATCATGACCAAGGGTCAGCTCGCCCCTGAAAACTTTTACAGCATCACCGGTTCTGC
TGAGAAACGCCGGCCAATTACCACCGGCAAGGTCACTGGACTGTCCTATCCAGGAAGCGGTCTCATGCCA
GAATCTTTAATTTTGCCAATCCTGGAGCCAGGACTGTTGCCGGCTTCCATGGTAGACCTCAGCGATGTGC
TGGCAAAACCCGCCGTTATTCTGAGCGCCCCTGCCCTGAGCCAGTTTGTCATTAGCAAACCCCATCCCAA
CATGCCGCACACCGTCAGCATCATCCCCTTTAACCCATCGGGTACAGACCCGGCGTTTATTAGTACGTGG
CAGGCCGCGTCACAGAATATGGTGTACAACACATCCACCGCGCCCTTAAAACCGGCCACCGGTAGTTCAC
AGACGGTGTCAGTCAAGGCGGTTGCTCAAGGGGCCGTGATTACTGCGACAACGGTGCCGCAGGCAATGCC
AGCGCGGGGTACCGGAGGGGAGTTGCCTGTAATGTCAGCGTCCACTCCTGCAAGAGATCAGGTCGCTGCA
TGTTTTGTCGCAGAGAACACCGGAGATTCTCCCGACAACCCGAGCTCTTTCCTGACGTCATGTCACCCTT
GCGATCCGAACACGGTTATAGTGGCCCAGCAATTTCAACCACCGCAATGCGTTACGTTGTTGCAGGTTAC
CTGTGCCCCCTCTTCGACACCACCCCCCGATTCAACAGTCCGGGCCCCGGTGGTGCAGTTGCCAACAGTA
GTCCCTCTGCCGGCCAGCGCGTTCCTCCCGGCGCTCGCCCAACCAGAAGCCTCGGGCGAAGAGCTTCCGG
GCGGTCATGACGGAGACCAAGGTGTGCCGTGTAGAGATTCAGCGGCGGCGGCTGCGGCGGCAGAGGCGAC
AACACCCAAACGAAAGCAGAGAAGCAAAGAGAGGAGCTCAAAGAAGCGTAAGGCTTTGACCGTGCCAGAA
GCCGACACCACGCCATCGACCACGACACCTGGTACCTCTTTGGGATCAATTACCACCCCCCAGGATGTGC
ACGCCACGGATGTCGCCACGTCTGAGGGACCATCGGAGGCACAACCCCCGCTACTGTCGTTACCCCCGCC
ACTGGACGTAGATCAGAGTCTATTCGCCCTGTTAGACGAAGCGGGCCCTGAAACATGGGATGTCGGGTCG
CCTCTCTCCCCCACTGACGACGCGCTGTTGTCCAGTATTCTGCAAGGACTGTACCAGCTGGACACGCCAC
CGCCTCTGCGGTCACCCTCCCCCGCTTCCTTCGGCCCGGAGTCTCCGGCGGATATACCGTCACCTTCTGG
TGGAGAGTATACGCAACTGCAACCGGTCAGGGCGACCTCGGCGACGCCCGCTAACGAGGTACAGGAGTCC
GGCACACTGTACCAGCTGCACCAATGGCGTAATTACTTCCGAGACTCTAGAATCGGATCCCGGGCCCGTC
GACTGCAGAGGCCTGCATGCAAGCTTGGCGTAATCATGGTCATAGCTGTTTCCTGTGTGAAATTGTTATC
CGCTCACAATTCCACACAACATACGAGCCGGAAGCATAAAGTGTAAAGCCTGGGGTGCCTAATGAGTGAG
CTAACTCACATTAATTGCGTTGCGCTCACTGCCCGCTTTCCAGTCGGGAAACCTGTCGTGCCAGCTGCAT
TAATGAATCGGCCAACGCGCGGGGAGAGGCGGTTTGCGTATTGGGCGCTCTTCCGCTTCCTCGCTCACTG
ACTCGCTGCGCTCGGTCGTTCGGCTGCGGCGAGCGGTATCAGCTCACTCAAAGGCGGTAATACGGTTATC
CACAGAATCAGGGGATAACGCAGGAAAGAACATGTGAGCAAAAGGCCAGCAAAAGGCCAGGAACCGTAAA
AAGGCCGCGTTGCTGGCGTTTTTCCATAGGCTCCGCCCCCCTGACGAGCATCACAAAAATCGACGCTCAA
GTCAGAGGTGGCGAAACCCGACAGGACTATAAAGATACCAGGCGTTTCCCCCTGGAAGCTCCCTCGTGCG
CTCTCCTGTTCCGACCCTGCCGCTTACCGGATACCTGTCCGCCTTTCTCCCTTCGGGAAGCGTGGCGCTT
TCTCATAGCTCACGCTGTAGGTATCTCAGTTCGGTGTAGGTCGTTCGCTCCAAGCTGGGCTGTGTGCACG
AACCCCCCGTTCAGCCCGACCGCTGCGCCTTATCCGGTAACTATCGTCTTGAGTCCAACCCGGTAAGACA
CGACTTATCGCCACTGGCAGCAGCCACTGGTAACAGGATTAGCAGAGCGAGGTATGTAGGCGGTGCTACA
GAGTTCTTGAAGTGGTGGCCTAACTACGGCTACACTAGAAGAACAGTATTTGGTATCTGCGCTCTGCTGA
AGCCAGTTACCTTCGGAAAAAGAGTTGGTAGCTCTTGATCCGGCAAACAAACCACCGCTGGTAGCGGTGG
TTTTTTTGTTTGCAAGCAGCAGATTACGCGCAGAAAAAAAGGATCTCAAGAAGATCCTTTGATCTTTTCT
ACGGGGTCTGACGCTCAGTGGAACGAAAACTCACGTTAAGGGATTTTGGTCATGAGATTATCAAAAAGGA
TCTTCACCTAGATCCTTTTAAATTAAAAATGAAGTTTTAAATCAATCTAAAGTATATATGAGTAAACTTG
GTCTGACAGTTACCAATGCTTAATCAGTGAGGCACCTATCTCAGCGATCTGTCTATTTCGTTCATCCATA
GTTGCCTGACTCCCCGTCGTGTAGATAACTACGATACGGGAGGGCTTACCATCTGGCCCCAGTGCTGCAA
TGATACCGCGAGACCCACGCTCACCGGCTCCAGATTTATCAGCAATAAACCAGCCAGCCGGAAGGGCCGA
GCGCAGAAGTGGTCCTGCAACTTTATCCGCCTCCATCCAGTCTATTAATTGTTGCCGGGAAGCTAGAGTA
AGTAGTTCGCCAGTTAATAGTTTGCGCAACGTTGTTGCCATTGCTACAGGCATCGTGGTGTCACGCTCGT
CGTTTGGTATGGCTTCATTCAGCTCCGGTTCCCAACGATCAAGGCGAGTTACATGATCCCCCATGTTGTG
CAAAAAAGCGGTTAGCTCCTTCGGTCCTCCGATCGTTGTCAGAAGTAAGTTGGCCGCAGTGTTATCACTC
ATGGTTATGGCAGCACTGCATAATTCTCTTACTGTCATGCCATCCGTAAGATGCTTTTCTGTGACTGGTG
AGTACTCAACCAAGTCATTCTGAGAATAGTGTATGCGGCGACCGAGTTGCTCTTGCCCGGCGTCAATACG
GGATAATACCGCGCCACATAGCAGAACTTTAAAAGTGCTCATCATTGGAAAACGTTCTTCGGGGCGAAAA
CTCTCAAGGATCTTACCGCTGTTGAGATCCAGTTCGATGTAACCCACTCGTGCACCCAACTGATCTTCAG
CATCTTTTACTTTCACCAGCGTTTCTGGGTGAGCAAAAACAGGAAGGCAAAATGCCGCAAAAAAGGGAAT
AAGGGCGACACGGAAATGTTGAATACTCATACTCTTCCTTTTTC
