>Addgene plasmid #175087 | pDD2603 | depositor partial sequence | sequence record 339535 | insert
GAATTCGCCGCCACCATGGCGCAAGATGACAAGGGTAAGAAGCTTCGGCGGTCCTGTGTGGAAAGCTTCG
TCGGCCTCTCGGACGAACTGAAGGCCCAACTCTACCAGTGTGTGCTCCTTATAAATGACGCATACGAAAC
AATCTACGATCCCAGTGACCTAAATAGAGTGGTGGAAGATGTGTGCATTCGGATTATGAAAGAATGTTCC
AAGCTTGGTGCGCTATGTGGTCTGTTTACAGACATTAACATGTTTAACCTTTTCTGCTTTTTTCGTGCCT
CTCGAATGAGGACCAAAGGCGCGGCCGGGTACAACGTGCCATGCGCAGAGGCATCCCAAGGCATTATTCG
GATCCTCACGGAGAGGATCTTATTCTGCACAGAAAAGGCATTTCTGACAGCCGCATGCAGCGGGGTGAGC
CTGCCTCCAGCCATATGTAAGCTACTACACGAAATATACACTGAAATGAAGGCCAAATGCCTGGGGGCCT
GGAGGCGACTCGTCTGCAATCGGAGGCCCATTATGATATTAACCTCTTCCCTACTGAAGCTCTACAACAC
GTACGATACCGCCGGGCTGCTCTCTGAGCAGTCCAGGGCCCTCTGCCTTTTGGTTTTCCAACCGGTCTAC
CTTCCGAGGATTATGGCGCCGCTGGAGATCATGACCAAGGGTCAGCTCGCCCCTGAAAACTTTTACAGCA
TCACCGGTTCTGCTGAGAAACGCCGGCCAATTACCACCGGCAAGGTCACTGGACTGTCCTATCCAGGAAG
CGGTCTCATGCCAGAATCTTTAATTTTGCCAATCCTGGAGCCAGGACTGTTGCCGGCTTCCATGGTAGAC
CTCAGCGATGTGCTGGCAAAACCCGCCGTTATTCTGAGCGCCCCTGCCCTGAGCCAGTTTGTCATTAGCA
AACCCCATCCCAACATGCCGCACACCGTCAGCATCATCCCCTTTAACCCATCGGGTACAGACCCGGCGTT
TATTAGTACGTGGCAGGCCGCGTCACAGAATATGGTGTACAACACATCCACCGCGCCCTTAAAACCGGCC
ACCGGTAGTTCACAGACGGTGTCAGTCAAGGCGGTTGCTCAAGGGGCCGTGATTACTGCGACAACGGTGC
CGCAGGCAATGCCAGCGCGGGGTACCGGAGGGGAGTTGCCTGTAATGTCAGCGTCCACTCCTGCAAGAGA
TCAGGTCGCTGCATGTTTTGTCGCAGAGAACACCGGAGATTCTCCCGACAACCCGAGCTCTTTCCTGACG
TCATGTCACCCTTGCGATCCGAACACGGTTATAGTGGCCCAGCAATTTCAACCACCGCAATGCGTTACGT
TGTTGCAGGTTACCTGTGCCCCCTCTTCGACACCACCCCCCGATTCAACAGTCCGGGCCCCGGTGGTGCA
GTTGCCAACAGTAGTCCCTCTGCCGGCCAGCGCGTTCCTCCCGGCGCTCGCCCAACCAGAAGCCTCGGGC
GAAGAGCTTCCGGGCGGTCATGACGGAGACCAAGGTGTGCCGTGTAGAGATTCAGCGGCGGCGGCTGCGG
CGGCAGAGGCGACAACACCCAAACGAAAGCAGAGAAGCAAAGAGAGGAGCTCAAAGAAGCGTAAGGCTTT
GACCGTGCCAGAAGCCGACACCACGCCATCGACCACGACACCTGGTACCTCTTTGGGATCAATTACCACC
CCCCAGGATGTGCACGCCACGGATGTCGCCACGTCTGAGGGACCATCGGAGGCACAACCCCCGCTACTGT
CGTTACCCCCGCCACTGGACGTAGATCAGAGTCTATTCGCCCTGTTAGACGAAGCGGGCCCTGAAACATG
GGATGTCGGGTCGCCTCTCTCCCCCACTGACGACGCGCTGTTGTCCAGTATTCTGCAAGGACTGTACCAG
CTGGACACGCCACCGCCTCTGCGGTCACCCTCCCCCGCTTCCTTCGGCCCGGAGTCTCCGGCGGATATAC
CGTCACCTTCTGGTGGAGAGTATACGCAACTGCAACCGGTCAGGGCGACCTCGGCGACGCCCGCTAACGA
GGTACAGGAGTCCGGCACACTGTACCAGCTGCACCAATGGCGTAATTACTTCCGAGACTCTAGA
